>Addgene plasmid #197109 | CB6-GFP-TAOK1 (K57A) | addgene full sequence | sequence record 388236 | Addgene NGS Result
CCATTCGCCATTCAGGCTGCGCAACTGTTGGGAAGGGCGATCGGTGCGGGCCTCTTCGCTATTACGCCAG
CTGGCGAAAGGGGGATGTGCTGCAAGGCGATTAAGTTGGGTAACGCCAGGGTTTTCCCAGTCACGACGTT
GTAAAACGACGGCCAGTGCCAAGCTGATCTATACATTGAATCAATATTGGCAATTAGCCATATTAGTCAT
TGGTTATATAGCATAAATCAATATTGGCTATTGGCCATTGCATACGTTGTATCTATATCATAATATGTAC
ATTTATATTGGCTCATGTCCAATATGACCGCCATGTTGACATTGATTATTGACTAGTTATTAATAGTAAT
CAATTACGGGGTCATTAGTTCATAGCCCATATATGGAGTTCCGCGTTACATAACTTACGGTAAATGGCCC
GCCTGGCTGACCGCCCAACGACCCCCGCCCATTGACGTCAATAATGACGTATGTTCCCATAGTAACGCCA
ATAGGGACTTTCCATTGACGTCAATGGGTGGAGTATTTACGGTAAACTGCCCACTTGGCAGTACATCAAG
TGTATCATATGCCAAGTCCGCCCCCTATTGACGTCAATGACGGTAAATGGCCCGCCTGGCATTATGCCCA
GTACATGACCTTACGGGACTTTCCTACTTGGCAGTACATCTACGTATTAGTCATCGCTATTACCATGGTG
ATGCGGTTTTGGCAGTACACCAATGGGCGTGGATAGCGGTTTGACTCACGGGGATTTCCAAGTCTCCACC
CCATTGACGTCAATGGGAGTTTGTTTTGGCACCAAAATCAACGGGACTTTCCAAAATGTCGTAATAACCC
CGCCCCGTTGACGCAAATGGGCGGTAGGCGTGTACGGTGGGAGGTCTATATAAGCAGAGCTCGTTTAGTG
AACCGTCAGAATTAATTCAGATCTGGTACCACCATGAGCAAGGGCGAGGAGCTGTTCACCGGGGTGGTGC
CCATCCTGGTCGAGCTGGACGGCGACGTAAACGGCCACAAGTTCAGCGTGTCCGGCGAGGGCGAGGGCGA
TGCCACCTACGGCAAGCTGACCCTGAAGTTCATCTGCACCACCGGCAAGCTGCCCGTGCCCTGGCCCACC
CTCGTGACCACCCTGACCTACGGCGTGCAGTGCTTCAGCCGCTACCCCGACCACATGAAGCAGCACGACT
TCTTCAAGTCCGCCATGCCCGAAGGCTACGTCCAGGAGCGCACCATCTTCTTCAAGGGCGACGGCAACTA
CAAGACCCGCGCCGAGGTGAAGTTCGAGGGCGACACCCTGGTGAACCGCATCGAGCTGAAGGGCATCGAC
TTCAAGGAGGACGGCAACATCCTGGGGCACAAGCTGGAGTACAACTACAACAGCCACAACGTCTATATCA
TGGCCGACAAGCAGAAGAACGGCATCAAGGTGAACTTCAAGATCCGCCACAACATCGAGGACGGCAGCGT
GCAGCTCGCCGACCACTACCAGCAGAACACCCCCATCGGCGACGGCCCCGTGCTGCTGCCCGACAACCAC
TACCTGAGCACCCAGTCCGCCCTGAGCAAAGACCCCAACGAGAAGCGCGATCACATGGTCCTGCTGGAGT
TCGTGACCGCCGCCGGGATCACTCTCGGCATGGACGAGCTGTACAAGGGCGGCCGCCTCGAGGTCGACGG
TATCGATAAGCTTGATATCGAATTCATGCCATCAACTAACAGAGCAGGCAGCCTGAAGGACCCTGAAATT
GCAGAGCTCTTCTTCAAAGAAGATCCAGAGAAGCTCTTCACAGATCTCAGAGAAATTGGCCATGGAAGCT
TTGGAGCAGTGTATTTTGCACGAGATGTGCGTACCAATGAAGTGGTGGCCATCGCGAAAATGTCTTATAG
TGGAAAGCAGTCTACTGAGAAATGGCAGGATATTATTAAGGAAGTCAAGTTTCTACAAAGAATAAAACAT
CCCAACAGTATAGAATACAAAGGCTGTTATTTACGTGAACACACAGCATGGCTTGTAATGGAATATTGTT
TAGGATCTGCTTCGGATTTACTAGAAGTTCACAAAAAGCCATTACAAGAAGTGGAAATAGCAGCAATTAC
ACATGGTGCTCTTCAGGGATTAGCCTACTTACATTCTCATACTATGATTCATAGAGATATCAAAGCAGGA
AATATCCTTCTGACAGAACCAGGCCAGGTGAAACTTGCTGACTTTGGCTCTGCTTCCATGGCATCACCTG
CCAATTCCTTTGTGGGAACGCCGTATTGGATGGCCCCAGAAGTAATTTTAGCCATGGATGAAGGACAATA
TGATGGCAAAGTAGATGTGTGGTCTCTTGGAATAACATGTATTGAACTAGCGGAAAGGAAGCCTCCTTTA
TTTAATATGAATGCAATGAGTGCCTTATATCACATAGCCCAAAATGAATCCCCTACACTACAGTCTAATG
AATGGTCTGATTATTTTCGCAACTTTGTAGATTCTTGCCTCCAGAAAATCCCTCAAGATCGACCTACATC
AGAGGAACTTTTAAAGCACATATTTGTTCTTCGGGAGCGCCCTGAAACCGTGTTAATAGATCTCATTCAG
AGGACAAAGGATGCAGTAAGAGAGCTGGACAATCTGCAGTATCGAAAGATGAAGAAACTCCTTTTCCAGG
AGGCACATAATGGACCAGCAGTAGAAGCACAGGAAGAAGAAGAGGAACAAGATCATGGTGTTGGCCGGAC
AGGAACAGTTAATAGTGTTGGAAGTAATCAATCCATTCCCAGCATGTCCATCAGTGCCAGCAGCCAAAGC
AGTAGTGTTAACAGTCTTCCAGATGTCTCAGATGACAAGAGTGAGCTAGACATGATGGAGGGAGACCACA
CAGTGATGTCTAACAGTTCTGTTATCCATTTAAAACCAGAGGAAGAAAATTACAGAGAAGAGGGAGATCC
TAGAACAAGAGCATCAGATCCACAATCTCCACCCCAAGTATCTCGTCACAAATCACACTATCGTAATCGA
GAACACTTTGCTACTATACGGACAGCATCACTGGTTACGAGGCAAATGCAAGAACATGAGCAGGACTCTG
AGCTTAGAGAACAAATGTCTGGCTATAAGCGAATGAGGCGACAACATCAAAAGCAACTGATGACTCTGGA
AAACAAGCTAAAGGCTGAGATGGATGAACATCGCCTCAGATTAGACAAAGATCTTGAAACTCAGCGTAAC
AATTTTGCTGCAGAAATGGAGAAACTTATCAAGAAACACCAGGCTGCTATGGAGAAAGAGGCTAAAGTGA
TGTCCAATGAAGAGAAAAAATTTCAGCAACATATTCAGGCCCAACAGAAGAAAGAACTGAATAGTTTTCT
CGAGTCCCAGAAAAGAGAGTATAAACTTCGAAAAGAGCAGCTTAAAGAGGAGCTAAATGAAAACCAGAGT
ACCCCCAAAAAAGAAAAACAGGAGTGGCTTTCAAAGCAGAAGGAGAATATACAGCATTTCCAAGCAGAAG
AAGAAGCTAACCTTCTTCGACGTCAAAGACAATACCTAGAGCTGGAATGCCGTCGCTTCAAGAGAAGAAT
GTTACTTGGGCGTCATAACTTAGAGCAGGACCTTGTCAGGGAGGAGTTAAACAAAAGACAGACTCAGAAG
GACTTAGAGCATGCCATGCTACTCCGACAGCATGAATCTATGCAAGAACTGGAGTTCCGCCACCTCAACA
CAATTCAGAAGATGCGCTGTGAGTTGATCAGATTACAGCATCAAACTGAGCTCACTAACCAGCTGGAATA
TAATAAGCGAAGAGAACGAGAACTAAGACGAAAGCATGTCATGGAAGTTCGACAACAGCCTAAGAGTTTG
AAGTCTAAAGAACTCCAAATAAAAAAGCAGTTTCAGGATACCTGCAAAATCCAAACCAGACAGTACAAAG
CATTAAGAAATCACCTGCTGGAGACTACACCAAAGAGTGAGCACAAAGCTGTTCTGAAACGGCTCAAGGA
GGAACAGACCCGGAAATTAGCTATCTTGGCTGAGCAGTATGATCACAGCATTAATGAAATGCTCTCCACA
CAAGCCCTGCGTTTGGATGAAGCACAGGAAGCAGAGTGCCAGGTTTTGAAGATGCAGCTGCAGCAGGAAC
TGGAGCTGTTGAATGCGTATCAGAGCAAAATCAAGATGCAAGCTGAGGCACAACATGATCGAGAGCTTCG
CGAGCTTGAACAGAGGGTCTCCCTCCGGAGGGCACTCTTAGAACAAAAGATTGAAGAAGAGATGTTGGCT
TTGCAGAATGAGCGCACAGAACGAATACGAAGCCTGTTGGAACGTCAAGCCAGAGAGATTGAAGCTTTTG
ACTCTGAAAGCATGAGACTAGGTTTTAGTAATATGGTCCTTTCTAATCTCTCCCCTGAGGCATTCAGCCA
CAGCTACCCGGGAGCTTCTGGTTGGTCACACAACCCTACTGGGGGTCCAGGACCTCACTGGGGTCATCCC
ATGGGTGGCCCACCACAAGCTTGGGGCCATCCAATGCAAGGTGGACCCCAGCCATGGGGTCACCCTTCAG
GGCCAATGCAAGGGGTACCTCGAGGTAGCAGTATGGGAGTCCGCAATAGCCCCCAGGCTCTGAGGCGGAC
AGCTTCTGGGGGACGGACAGAGCAGGGCATGAGCAGAAGCACGAGTGTCACTTCACAAATATCCAATGGG
TCACACATGTCTTATACATAAGGATCCCGGGTGGCATCCCTGTGACCCCTCCCCAGTGCCTCTCCTGGCC
CTGGAAGTTGCCACTCCAGTGCCCACCAGCCTTGTCCTAATAAAATTAAGTTGCATCATTTTGTCTGACT
AGGTGTCCTTCTATAATATTATGGGGTGGAGGGGGGTGGTATGGAGCAAGGGGCAAGTTGGGAAGACAAC
CTGTAGGGCCTGCGGGGTCTATTGGGAACCAAGCTGGAGTGCAGTGGCACAATCTTGGCTCACTGCAATC
TCCGCCTCCTGGGTTCAAGCGATTCTCCTGCCTCAGCCTCCCGAGTTGTTGGGATTCCAGGCATGCATGA
CCAGGCTCAGCTAATTTTTGTTTTTTTGGTAGAGACGGGGTTTCACCATATTGGCCAGGCTGGTCTCCAA
CTCCTAATCTCAGGTGATCTACCCACCTTGGCCTCCCAAATTGCTGGGATTACAGGCGTGAACCACTGCT
CCCTTCCCTGTCCTTCTGATTTTAAAATAACTATACCAGCAGGAGGACGTCCAGACACAGCATAGGCTAC
CTGGCCATGCCCAACCGGTGGGACATTTGAGTTGCTTGCTTGGCACTGTCCTCTCATGCGTTGGGTCCAC
TCAGTAGATGCCTGTTGAATTGGGTACGCGGCCAGCTTGGCTGTGGAATGTGTGTCAGTTAGGGTGTGGA
AAGTCCCCAGGCTCCCCAGCAGGCAGAAGTATGCAAAGCATGCATCTCAATTAGTCAGCAACCAGGTGTG
GAAAGTCCCCAGGCTCCCCAGCAGGCAGAAGTATGCAAAGCATGCATCTCAATTAGTCAGCAACCATAGT
CCCGCCCCTAACTCCGCCCATCCCGCCCCTAACTCCGCCCAGTTCCGCCCATTCTCCGCCCCATGGCTGA
CTAATTTTTTTTATTTATGCAGAGGCCGAGGCCGCCTCGGCCTCTGAGCTATTCCAGAAGTAGTGAGGAG
GCTTTTTTGGAGGAATTGATCAGCTTGGGATCTGATCAAGAGACAGGATGAGGATCGTTTCGCATGATTG
AACAAGATGGATTGCACGCAGGTTCTCCGGCCGCTTGGGTGGAGAGGCTATTCGGCTATGACTGGGCACA
ACAGACAATCGGCTGCTCTGATGCCGCCGTGTTCCGGCTGTCAGCGCAGGGGCGCCCGGTTCTTTTTGTC
AAGACCGACCTGTCCGGTGCCCTGAATGAACTGCAGGACGAGGCAGCGCGGCTATCGTGGCTGGCCACGA
CGGGCGTTCCTTGCGCAGCTGTGCTCGACGTTGTCACTGAAGCGGGAAGGGACTGGCTGCTATTGGGCGA
AGTGCCGGGGCAGGATCTCCTGTCATCTCACCTTGCTCCTGCCGAGAAAGTATCCATCATGGCTGATGCA
ATGCGGCGGCTGCATACGCTTGATCCGGCTACCTGCCCATTCGACCACCAAGCGAAACATCGCATCGAGC
GAGCACGTACTCGGATGGAAGCCGGTCTTGTCGATCAGGATGATCTGGACGAAGAGCATCAGGGGCTCGC
GCCAGCCGAACTGTTCGCCAGGCTCAAGGCGCGCATGCCCGACGGCGAGGATCTCGTCGTGACCCATGGC
GATGCCTGCTTGCCGAATATCATGGTGGAAAATGGCCGCTTTTCTGGATTCATCGACTGTGGCCGGCTGG
GTGTGGCGGACCGCTATCAGGACATAGCGTTGGCTACCCGTGATATTGCTGAAGAGCTTGGCGGCGAATG
GGCTGACCGCTTCCTCGTGCTTTACGGTATCGCCGCTCCCGATTCGCAGCGCATCGCCTTCTATCGCCTT
CTTGACGAGTTCTTCTGAGCGGGACTCTGGGGTTCGAAATGACCGACCAAGCGACGCCCAACCTGCCATC
ACGAGATTTCGATTCCACCGCCGCCTTCTATGAAAGGTTGGGCTTCGGAATCGTTTTCCGGGACGCCGGC
TGGATGATCCTCCAGCGCGGGGATCTCATGCTGGAGTTCTTCGCCCACCCCGGGCTCGATCCCCTCGCGA
GTTGGTTCAGCTGCTGCCTGAGGCTGGACGACCTCGCGGAGTTCTACCGGCAGTGCAAATCCGTCGGCAT
CCAGGAAACCAGCAGCGGCTATCCGCGCATCCATGCCCCCGAACTGCAGGAGTGGGGAGGCACGATGGCC
GCTTTGGTCGACCCGGACGGGACGCTCCTGCGCCTGATACAGAACGAATTGCTTGCAGGCATCTCATGAG
TGTGTCTTCCCGTTTTCCGCCTGAGGTCACTGCGTGGATGGAGCGCTGGCGCCTGCTGCGCGACGGCGAG
CTGCTCACCACCCACTCGCCAAGCTGGAACCGTAAAAAGGCCGCGTTGCTGGCGTTTTTCCATAGGCTCC
GCCGATCATAATCAGCCATACCACATTTGTAGAGGTTTTACTTGCTTTAAAAAACCTCCCACACCTCCCC
CTGAACCTGAAACATAAAATGAATGCAATTGTTGTTGTTAACTTGTTTATTGCAGCTTATAATGGTTACA
AATAAAGCAATAGCATCACAAATTTCACAAATAAAGCATTTTTTTCACTGCATTCTAGTTGTGGTTTGTC
CAAACTCATCAATGTATCTTATCATGTCTGGATCAATTCCCTATAGTGAGTCGTATTAAATTCGTAATCA
TGTCATAGCTGTTTCCTGTGTGAAATTGTTATCCGCTCACAATTCCACACAACATACGAGCCGGAAGCAT
AAAGTGTAAAGCCTGGGGTGCCTAATGAGTGAGCTAACTCACATTAATTGCGTTGCGCTCACTGCCCGCT
TTCCAGTCGGGAAACCTGTCGTGCCAGCTGCATTAATGAATCGGCCAACGCGCGGGGAGAGGCGGTTTGC
GTATTGGGCGCTCTTCCGCTTCCTCGCTCACTGACTCGCTGCGCTCGGTCGTTCGGCTGCGGCGAGCGGT
ATCAGCTCACTCAAAGGCGGTAATACGGTTATCCACAGAATCAGGGGATAACGCAGGAAAGAACATGTGA
GCAAAAGGCCAGCAAAAGGCCAGGAACCGTAAAAAGGCCGCGTTGCTGGCGTTTTTCCATAGGCTCCGCC
CCCCTGACGAGCATCACAAAAATCGACGCTCAAGTCAGAGGTGGCGAAACCCGACAGGACTATAAAGATA
CCAGGCGTTTCCCCCTGGAAGCTCCCTCGTGCGCTCTCCTGTTCCGACCCTGCCGCTTACCGGATACCTG
TCCGCCTTTCTCCCTTCGGGAAGCGTGGCGCTTTCTCATAGCTCACGCTGTAGGTATCTCAGTTCGGTGT
AGGTCGTTCGCTCCAAGCTGGGCTGTGTGCACGAACCCCCCGTTCAGCCCGACCGCTGCGCCTTATCCGG
TAACTATCGTCTTGAGTCCAACCCGGTAAGACACGACTTATCGCCACTGGCAGCAGCCACTGGTAACAGG
ATTAGCAGAGCGAGGTATGTAGGCGGTGCTACAGAGTTCTTGAAGTGGTGGCCTAACTACGGCTACACTA
GAAGAACAGTATTTGGTATCTGCGCTCTGCTGAAGCCAGTTACCTTCGGAAAAAGAGTTGGTAGCTCTTG
ATCCGGCAAACAAACCACCGCTGGTAGCGGTGGTTTTTTTGTTTGCAAGCAGCAGATTACGCGCAGAAAA
AAAGGATCTCAAGAAGATCCTTTGATCTTTTCTACGGGGTCTGACGCTCAGTGGAACGAAAACTCACGTT
AAGGGATTTTGGTCATGAGATTATCAAAAAGGATCTTCACCTAGATCCTTTTAAATTAAAAATGAAGTTT
TAAATCAATCTAAAGTATATATGAGTAAACTTGGTCTGACAGTTACCAATGCTTAATCAGTGAGGCACCT
ATCTCAGCGATCTGTCTATTTCGTTCATCCATAGTTGCCTGACTCCCCGTCGTGTAGATAACTACGATAC
GGGAGGGCTTACCATCTGGCCCCAGTGCTGCAATGATACCGCGAGACCCACGCTCACCGGCTCCAGATTT
ATCAGCAATAAACCAGCCAGCCGGAAGGGCCGAGCGCAGAAGTGGTCCTGCAACTTTATCCGCCTCCATC
CAGTCTATTAATTGTTGCCGGGAAGCTAGAGTAAGTAGTTCGCCAGTTAATAGTTTGCGCAACGTTGTTG
CCATTGCTACAGGCATCGTGGTGTCACGCTCGTCGTTTGGTATGGCTTCATTCAGCTCCGGTTCCCAACG
ATCAAGGCGAGTTACATGATCCCCCATGTTGTGCAAAAAAGCGGTTAGCTCCTTCGGTCCTCCGATCGTT
GTCAGAAGTAAGTTGGCCGCAGTGTTATCACTCATGGTTATGGCAGCACTGCATAATTCTCTTACTGTCA
TGCCATCCGTAAGATGCTTTTCTGTGACTGGTGAGTACTCAACCAAGTCATTCTGAGAATAGTGTATGCG
GCGACCGAGTTGCTCTTGCCCGGCGTCAATACGGGATAATACCGCGCCACATAGCAGAACTTTAAAAGTG
CTCATCATTGGAAAACGTTCTTCGGGGCGAAAACTCTCAAGGATCTTACCGCTGTTGAGATCCAGTTCGA
TGTAACCCACTCGTGCACCCAACTGATCTTCAGCATCTTTTACTTTCACCAGCGTTTCTGGGTGAGCAAA
AACAGGAAGGCAAAATGCCGCAAAAAAGGGAATAAGGGCGACACGGAAATGTTGAATACTCATACTCTTC
CTTTTTCAATATTATTGAAGCATTTATCAGGGTTATTGTCTCATGAGCGGATACATATTTGAATGTATTT
AGAAAAATAAACAAATAGGGGTTCCGCGCACATTTCCCCGAAAAGTGCCACCTG
[124 nt withheld, positions 9505-9628]
C
[91 nt withheld, positions 9630-9720]
A
[49 nt withheld, positions 9722-9770]
CCTTTGACGTTGGAGTCCACGTTCTTT
[37 nt withheld, positions 9798-9834]
ACCCTATCTCGGTCTATTCTTTTGATTTATAAGGGATTTTGCCGATTTCGGCCTATTGGTTAAAAAATGA
GCTGATTTAACAAAAATTTAACGCGAATTTTAACAAAATATTAACGCTTACAATTT
Features (pLannotate 1.2.2; 23 found; start..end, strand, type, name):
      4..158     -  CDS            lacZα (fragment): LacZα fragment of β-galactosidase; lacZ fragment
    318..697     +  enhancer       CMV enhancer: human cytomegalovirus immediate early enhancer
    699..898     +  promoter       CMV promoter: human cytomegalovirus (CMV) immediate early promoter
    945..1657    +  CDS            EGFP (fragment): the original enhanced GFP (Yang et al., 1996) mammalian codon-optimized
   1666..1705    -  misc_feature   MCS (fragment): pBluescript multiple cloning site
   1706..4708    +  CDS            TAOK1: TAOK1_HUMAN - Also known as KIAA1361, MAP3K16, MARKK. Experimental evidence at protein level: Swiss-Prot protein existence level 1. Serine/threonine-protein kinase involved in various processes such as p38/MAPK14 stress-activated MAPK cascade, DNA damage response and regulation of cytoskeleton stability. Phosphorylates MAP2K3, MAP2K6 and MARK2. Acts as an activator of the p38/MAPK14 stress-activated MAPK cascade by mediating phosphorylation and subsequent activation of the upstream MAP2K3 and MAP2K6 kinases. Involved in G-protein coupled receptor signaling to p38/MAPK14. In response to DNA dam
   4719..5341    +  polyA_signal   hGH poly(A) signal: human growth hormone polyadenylation signal
   5383..5680    +  promoter       SV40 promoter: SV40 enhancer and early promoter
   5734..6525    +  CDS            neo: KKA2_KLEPN - Also known as kan, nptII. Experimental evidence at protein level: Swiss-Prot protein existence level 1. Resistance to kanamycin, neomycin, paromomycin, ribostamycin, butirosin and gentamicin B. From Klebsiella pneumoniae.
   6549..6926    +  CDS            ble: BLE_KLEPN - Experimental evidence at protein level: Swiss-Prot protein existence level 1. Binding protein with a strong affinity to the bleomycin family of antibiotics. Binds to CL990; an antimitotic-antibiotic compound. From Klebsiella pneumoniae.
   6968..7027    +  CDS            str (fragment): STR_KLEPN - Protein inferred from homology: Swiss-Prot protein existence level 3. The aminoglycoside phosphotransferases achieve inactivation of their antibiotic substrates by phosphorylation. From Klebsiella pneumoniae.
   7050..7073    -  rep_origin     CloDF13 ori (fragment): Plasmids containing the CloDF13 (CDF) origin of replication can be propagated in E. coli cells that contain additional plasmids with compatible origins.
   7074..7157    +  CDS            large T antigen (fragment): large T antigen from SV40 (simian virus 40)
   7180..7314    +  polyA_signal   SV40 poly(A) signal: SV40 polyadenylation signal
   7320..7338    -  promoter       T7 promoter: promoter for bacteriophage T7 RNA polymerase
   7376..7392    -  protein_bind   lac operator: The lac repressor binds to the lac operator to inhibit transcription in E. coli. This inhibition can be relieved by adding lactose or isopropyl-β-D-thiogalactopyranoside (IPTG). lac repressor encoded by lacI
   7400..7430    -  promoter       lac promoter: promoter for the E. coli lac operon
   7445..7466    -  protein_bind   CAP binding site: CAP binding activates transcription in the presence of cAMP. E. coli catabolite activator protein
   7479..7571    -  CDS            lacI (fragment): lac repressor; lacI; The lac repressor binds to the lac operator to inhibit transcription in E. coli. This inhibition can be relieved by adding lactose or isopropyl-β-D-thiogalactopyranoside (IPTG).
   7754..8342    -  rep_origin     ori: high-copy-number ColE1/pMB1/pBR322/pUC origin of replication
   8513..9373    -  CDS            AmpR: β-lactamase; bla; confers resistance to ampicillin, carbenicillin, and related antibiotics
   9374..9478    -  promoter       AmpR promoter: bla
   9505..9933    +  rep_origin     f1 ori (sequence partly withheld): f1 bacteriophage origin of replication; arrow indicates direction of (+) strand synthesis
