[The description below was written by a language model from this plasmid's Addgene catalogue record and pLannotate feature annotations shown in this document.]
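Description:
CB6-GFP-TAOK1 (K57A) is a mammalian expression plasmid built on the N-GFP-CB6 backbone for producing a GFP-tagged, kinase-deficient form of human TAOK1 (also called PSK2, MAP3K16 or MARKK). It is maintained in E. coli through a high-copy ColE1/pUC-type origin with ampicillin selection from the β-lactamase gene, and it also carries an f1 phage origin plus remnants of a lacZα/lac promoter region typical of a pBluescript-derived cloning vector. For mammalian cells, an SV40 enhancer/early promoter drives a neomycin phosphotransferase gene, allowing G418 selection, and is terminated by an SV40 polyadenylation signal. The annotation also detects a bleomycin-binding protein reading frame and a short streptomycin phosphotransferase fragment just downstream of neo, an arrangement resembling the Tn5 resistance region, though only neomycin is listed as a selectable marker.

The expression cassette consists of the CMV immediate early enhancer and promoter, an EGFP coding sequence, a short polylinker remnant, and the TAOK1 open reading frame cloned between EcoRI and BamHI sites so that GFP is fused to the N terminus of the kinase, followed by a human growth hormone polyadenylation signal. Lysine 57 is changed to alanine, which the record describes as rendering the serine/threonine kinase deficient in activity. This makes the construct useful as an inactive comparator to wild-type TAOK1 and for visualising the protein's localisation. The associated work concerns TAO kinases in mitotic cell rounding and spindle positioning. The catalogue lists a total size of 10,705 bp and a 3,705 bp insert, whereas the sequenced record is 9,960 nt with an annotated TAOK1 coding region of about 3 kb, so the stated sizes appear approximate.
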