Addgene plasmid #197109: CB6-GFP-TAOK1 (K57A)
Purpose: Expression of kinase-deficient GFP-tagged TAOK1 (K57A) / PSK2 (K57A) in mammalian cells
Depositing lab: Jonathan Morris. Depositing organization: King's College London. Publication: Rnd3 interacts with TAO kinases and contributes to mitotic cell rounding and spindle positioning. Garg R, Koo CY, Infante E, Giacomini C, Ridley AJ, Morris JDH. J Cell Sci. 2020 Mar 16;133(6):jcs235895. doi: 10.1242/jcs.235895. PubMed 32041905.
Backbone
  Vector backbone: N-GFP-CB6
  Backbone manufacturer: Michael Way
  Backbone size w/o insert (bp): 7000
  Total vector size (bp): 10705
  Vector type: Mammalian Expression
  Selectable markers: Neomycin (select with G418)
Growth in bacteria
  Bacterial resistance: Ampicillin, 100 μg/mL
  Growth temperature: 37°C
  Growth strain: DH5alpha
  Copy number: High Copy
Gene/Insert
  Gene/Insert name: TAOK1 (K57A) (alt names: PSK2 (K57A); KIAA1361 (K57A))
  Species: H. sapiens (human)
  Insert size (bp): 3705
  Mutation: Changed K 57 to A
  GenBank ID: 57551
  Entrez Gene: TAOK1 (a.k.a. DDIB, KFC-B, MAP3K16, MARKK, PSK-2, PSK2, TAO1, hKFC-B, hTAOK1)
  Promoter: CMV
  Tag / fusion protein: GFP (N terminal on backbone)
  Cloning method: Restriction Enzyme; 5′ cloning site EcoR1 (not destroyed); 3′ cloning site BamH1 (not destroyed)
  Sequencing primers: 5′ TCACATGGTCCTGCTGGAGTT (GFP forward primer)
Resource information
  A portion of this plasmid was derived from a plasmid made by: Cloned by Jonathan Morris at KCL (subject to MTA with Addgene).
Terms and licenses: Academic/Nonprofit Terms; Industry Terms: Not Available to Industry
How to cite: CB6-GFP-TAOK1 (K57A) was a gift from Jonathan Morris (Addgene plasmid # 197109 ; http://n2t.net/addgene:197109 ; RRID:Addgene_197109)
